Addgene plasmid #142734: TFORF1133
Purpose: Lentiviral vector for overexpressing transcription factor ORFs with unique 24-bp barcodes. Barcodes facilitate identification of transcription factors in pooled screens.
Depositing lab: Feng Zhang. Depositing organization: Broad Institute. Publication: A transcription factor atlas of directed differentiation. Joung J, Ma S, Tay T, Geiger-Schuller KR, Kirchgatterer PC, Verdine VK, Guo B, Arias-Garcia MA, Allen WE, Singh A, Kuksenko O, Abudayyeh OO, Gootenberg JS, Fu Z, Macrae RK, Buenrostro JD, Regev A, Zhang F. Cell. 2023 Jan 5;186(1):209-229.e26. doi: 10.1016/j.cell.2022.11.026. PubMed 36608654.
Backbone
  Vector backbone: pLX_TRC317
  Backbone manufacturer: Broad Institute Genetic Perturbation Platform
  Backbone size w/o insert (bp): 8264
  Vector type: Mammalian Expression, Lentiviral
  Selectable markers: Puromycin
Growth in bacteria
  Bacterial resistance: Ampicillin, 100 μg/mL
  Growth temperature: 37°C
  Growth strain: NEB Stable
  Copy number: High Copy
Gene/Insert
  Gene/Insert name: CARF
  Species: H. sapiens (human)
  Insert size (bp): 2279
  Entrez Gene: ALS2CR8 (a.k.a. CARF, FLJ12675, FLJ21579, NYD-SP24, DKFZp667N246)
  Promoter: EF1a
  Cloning method: Unknown
  Sequencing primers: 5′ GGGTGGAGACTGAAGTTAGGCCAG; 3′ CACATAGCGTAAAAGGAGCAACATAG
Terms and licenses: Academic/Nonprofit Terms; Industry Terms: Not Available to Industry
Depositor comments: NM_001104586,NM_024744,NM_001322427,XM_011511867,XM_005246859,XM_005246858,XM_017004961,NM_001322428,ENST00000402905,ENST00000438828 . The transcription factor ORF portion of this plasmid was synthesized by Genewiz. Please test multiple small colonies in case of plasmid recombination. To make this collection available in a timely manner, a portion of this collection was not fully sequenced by Addgene. If an Addgene verified full plasmid sequence is not available, please contact us prior to placing an order to request the full sequence.
How to cite: TFORF1133 was a gift from Feng Zhang (Addgene plasmid # 142734 ; http://n2t.net/addgene:142734 ; RRID:Addgene_142734)
