[The description below was written by a language model from this plasmid's Addgene catalogue record and pLannotate feature annotations shown in this document.]
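Description:
TFORF1133 is a lentiviral mammalian expression plasmid built on the pLX_TRC317 backbone and belongs to a barcoded collection of human transcription factor open reading frames. It carries the human CARF gene (also known as ALS2CR8), a calcium-responsive transcriptional activator that binds the CaRE1 element and contributes to neuron-selective induction of BDNF exon III transcription. The ORF was made synthetically and is driven by the strong constitutive EF-1α promoter, with a WPRE downstream to enhance transcript stability and expression. According to the catalogue entry, each construct in the series carries a unique 24-bp barcode that identifies the transcription factor in pooled screens. The barcode is not annotated as a separate feature, and its position is not stated in the record.

The viral portion has a third-generation, self-inactivating layout. An RSV promoter fused to a truncated HIV-1 5' LTR drives genomic RNA production in packaging cells. It is followed by the Ψ packaging signal with a gag fragment, the RRE for Rev-dependent nuclear export, a cPPT/CTS to aid nuclear import, and a ΔU3 3' LTR that inactivates LTR promoter activity after integration. Upstream of the EF-1α cassette, SV40 early promoter elements precede a puromycin N-acetyltransferase gene, which allows selection of transduced cells. Outside the LTRs, the plasmid has an SV40 poly(A) signal, SV40 and f1 origins, a high-copy pUC-type origin and ampicillin resistance for propagation in E. coli. Short U6, lacZα, lacI and small t antigen matches appear to be backbone remnants rather than functional units. The depositor notes a risk of plasmid recombination, as is common for LTR-containing vectors. The construct is intended for overexpressing CARF, alone or in pooled transcription factor screens such as directed differentiation studies.
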