Features (pLannotate 1.2.2; 31 found; start..end, strand, type, name):
      5..231     +  promoter       RSV promoter: Rous sarcoma virus enhancer/promoter
    232..412     +  LTR            5' LTR (truncated): truncated 5' long terminal repeat (LTR) from HIV-1
    459..584     +  misc_feature   HIV-1 Ψ: packaging signal of human immunodeficiency virus type 1
    568..931     +  CDS            HIV-1 gag (fragment): gag protein from human immunodeficiency virus 1; gag
   1077..1310    +  misc_feature   RRE: The Rev response element (RRE) of HIV-1 allows for Rev-dependent mRNA export from the nucleus to the cytoplasm.
   1687..1713    +  CDS            Rev (fragment): human immunodeficiency virus 1 (HIV-1) Rev protein; rev; enhances nuclear export of unspliced and incompletely spliced viral mRNAs
   1720..1743    +  promoter       SV40 promoter (fragment): SV40 early promoter
   1744..1815    +  promoter       SV40 promoter (fragment): SV40 enhancer and early promoter
   1839..1974    +  rep_origin     SV40 ori: SV40 origin of replication
   2020..2616    +  CDS            PuroR (fragment): puromycin N-acetyltransferase; pac from Streptomyces; confers resistance to puromycin
   2665..2782    +  misc_feature   cPPT/CTS: central polypurine tract and central termination sequence of HIV-1
   2847..2913    +  CDS            small t antigen (fragment): SV40 (simian virus 40) small t antigen
   2920..4098    +  promoter       EF-1α promoter: strong constitutive promoter for human elongation factor EF-1α
   4115..6289    +  CDS            CARF: CARTF_HUMAN - Also known as ALS2CR8. Experimental evidence at protein level: Swiss-Prot protein existence level 1. Acts as a transcriptional activator that mediates the calcium- and neuron-selective induction of BDNF exon III transcription. Binds to the consensus calcium-response element CaRE1 5'-CTATTTCGAG-3' sequence. From Homo sapiens (Human).
   6305..6358    +  promoter       U6 promoter (fragment): RNA polymerase III promoter for human U6 snRNA
   6400..6988    +  misc_feature   WPRE: woodchuck hepatitis virus posttranscriptional regulatory element
   7039..7058    +  misc_feature   cPPT/CTS (fragment): central polypurine tract and central termination sequence of HIV-1
   7060..7293    +  LTR            3' LTR (ΔU3): self-inactivating 3' long terminal repeat (LTR) from HIV-1
   7371..7492    +  polyA_signal   SV40 poly(A) signal: SV40 polyadenylation signal
   7532..7667    +  rep_origin     SV40 ori: SV40 origin of replication
   7688..7706    -  promoter       T7 promoter: promoter for bacteriophage T7 RNA polymerase
   7714..7869    +  CDS            lacZα (fragment): LacZα fragment of β-galactosidase; lacZ fragment
   7874..8302    +  rep_origin     f1 ori (sequence partly withheld): f1 bacteriophage origin of replication; arrow indicates direction of (+) strand synthesis
   8355..8459    +  promoter       AmpR promoter: bla
   8460..9320    +  CDS            AmpR: β-lactamase; bla; confers resistance to ampicillin, carbenicillin, and related antibiotics
   9491..10079   +  rep_origin     ori: high-copy-number ColE1/pMB1/pBR322/pUC origin of replication
  10262..10354   +  CDS            lacI (fragment): lac repressor; lacI; The lac repressor binds to the lac operator to inhibit transcription in E. coli. This inhibition can be relieved by adding lactose or isopropyl-β-D-thiogalactopyranoside (IPTG).
  10367..10388   +  protein_bind   CAP binding site: CAP binding activates transcription in the presence of cAMP. E. coli catabolite activator protein
  10403..10433   +  promoter       lac promoter: promoter for the E. coli lac operon
  10441..10457   +  protein_bind   lac operator: The lac repressor binds to the lac operator to inhibit transcription in E. coli. This inhibition can be relieved by adding lactose or isopropyl-β-D-thiogalactopyranoside (IPTG). lac repressor encoded by lacI
  10502..10520   +  promoter       T3 promoter: promoter for bacteriophage T3 RNA polymerase
>Addgene plasmid #142734 | TFORF1133 | addgene full sequence | sequence record 395811 | Addgene NGS Result
TTAATGTAGTCTTATGCAATACTCTTGTAGTCTTGCAACATGGTAACGATGAGTTAGCAACATGCCTTAC
AAGGAGAGAAAAAGCACCGTGCATGCCGATTGGTGGAAGTAAGGTGGTACGATCGTGCCTTATTAGGAAG
GCAACAGACGGGTCTGACATGGATTGGACGAACCACTGAATTGCCGCATTGCAGAGATATTGTATTTAAG
TGCCTAGCTCGATACATAAACGGGTCTCTCTGGTTAGACCAGATCTGAGCCTGGGAGCTCTCTGGCTAAC
TAGGGAACCCACTGCTTAAGCCTCAATAAAGCTTGCCTTGAGTGCTTCAAGTAGTGTGTGCCCGTCTGTT
GTGTGACTCTGGTAACTAGAGATCCCTCAGACCCTTTTAGTCAGTGTGGAAAATCTCTAGCAGTGGCGCC
CGAACAGGGACTTGAAAGCGAAAGGGAAACCAGAGGAGCTCTCTCGACGCAGGACTCGGCTTGCTGAAGC
GCGCACGGCAAGAGGCGAGGGGCGGCGACTGGTGAGTACGCCAAAAATTTTGACTAGCGGAGGCTAGAAG
GAGAGAGATGGGTGCGAGAGCGTCAGTATTAAGCGGGGGAGAATTAGATCGCGATGGGAAAAAATTCGGT
TAAGGCCAGGGGGAAAGAAAAAATATAAATTAAAACATATAGTATGGGCAAGCAGGGAGCTAGAACGATT
CGCAGTTAATCCTGGCCTGTTAGAAACATCAGAAGGCTGTAGACAAATACTGGGACAGCTACAACCATCC
CTTCAGACAGGATCAGAAGAACTTAGATCATTATATAATACAGTAGCAACCCTCTATTGTGTGCATCAAA
GGATAGAGATAAAAGACACCAAGGAAGCTTTAGACAAGATAGAGGAAGAGCAAAACAAAAGTAAGACCAC
CGCACAGCAAGCGGCCGCTGATCTTCAGACCTGGAGGAGGAGATATGAGGGACAATTGGAGAAGTGAATT
ATATAAATATAAAGTAGTAAAAATTGAACCATTAGGAGTAGCACCCACCAAGGCAAAGAGAAGAGTGGTG
CAGAGAGAAAAAAGAGCAGTGGGAATAGGAGCTTTGTTCCTTGGGTTCTTGGGAGCAGCAGGAAGCACTA
TGGGCGCAGCGTCAATGACGCTGACGGTACAGGCCAGACAATTATTGTCTGGTATAGTGCAGCAGCAGAA
CAATTTGCTGAGGGCTATTGAGGCGCAACAGCATCTGTTGCAACTCACAGTCTGGGGCATCAAGCAGCTC
CAGGCAAGAATCCTGGCTGTGGAAAGATACCTAAAGGATCAACAGCTCCTGGGGATTTGGGGTTGCTCTG
GAAAACTCATTTGCACCACTGCTGTGCCTTGGAATGCTAGTTGGAGTAATAAATCTCTGGAACAGATTTG
GAATCACACGACCTGGATGGAGTGGGACAGAGAAATTAACAATTACACAAGCTTAATACACTCCTTAATT
GAAGAATCGCAAAACCAGCAAGAAAAGAATGAACAAGAATTATTGGAATTAGATAAATGGGCAAGTTTGT
GGAATTGGTTTAACATAACAAATTGGCTGTGGTATATAAAATTATTCATAATGATAGTAGGAGGCTTGGT
AGGTTTAAGAATAGTTTTTGCTGTACTTTCTATAGTGAATAGAGTTAGGCAGGGATATTCACCATTATCG
TTTCAGACCCACCTCCCAACCCCGAGGGGACCCATGCATTGCATCTCAATTAGTCAGCAACCAGGTGTGG
AAAGTCCCCAGGCTCCCCAGCAGGCAGAAGTATGCAAAGCATGCGTCTCAATTAGTCAGCAACCATAGTC
CCGCCCCTAACTCCGCCCATCCCGCCCCTAACTCCGCCCAGTTCCGCCCATTCTCCGCCCCATGGCTGAC
TAATTTTTTTTATTTATGCAGAGGCCGAGGCCGCCTCGGCCTCTGAGCTATTCCAGAAGTAGTGAGGAGG
CTTTTTTGGAGGCCTAGGCTTTTGCAAAAAGCTTTCTAGAGGTACCACCGGAGCTTACCATGACCGAGTA
CAAGCCCACGGTGCGCCTCGCCACCCGCGACGACGTCCCCAGGGCCGTACGCACCCTCGCCGCCGCGTTC
GCCGACTACCCCGCCACGCGCCACACCGTCGATCCGGACCGCCACATCGAGCGGGTCACCGAGCTGCAAG
AACTCTTCCTCACGCGCGTCGGGCTCGACATCGGCAAGGTGTGGGTCGCGGACGACGGCGCCGCCGTGGC
GGTCTGGACCACGCCGGAGAGCGTCGAAGCGGGGGCGGTGTTCGCCGAGATCGGCCCGCGCATGGCCGAG
TTGAGCGGTTCCCGGCTGGCCGCGCAGCAACAGATGGAAGGCCTCCTGGCGCCGCACCGGCCCAAGGAGC
CCGCGTGGTTCCTGGCCACCGTCGGCGTCTCGCCCGACCACCAGGGCAAGGGTCTGGGCAGCGCCGTCGT
GCTCCCCGGAGTGGAGGCGGCCGAGCGCGCCGGGGTGCCCGCCTTCCTGGAGACCTCCGCGCCCCGCAAC
CTCCCCTTCTACGAGCGGCTCGGCTTCACCGTCACCGCCGACGTCGAGGTGCCCGAAGGACCGCGCACCT
GGTGCATGACCCGCAAGCCCGGTGCCAGTTAACGAATTCTAGATCTTGAGACAAATGGCAGTATTCATCC
ACAATTTTAAAAGAAAAGGGGGGATTGGGGGGTACAGTGCAGGGGAAAGAATAGTAGACATAATAGCAAC
AGACATACAAACTAAAGAATTACAAAAACAAATTACAAAAATTCAAAATTTTCGGGTTTATTACAGGGAC
AGCAGAGATCCACTTTGGCGCCGGCTCGAGGCCTGCAGGTGCAAAGATGGATAAAGTTTTAAACAGAGAG
GAATCTTTGCAGCTAATGGACCTTCTAGGTCTTGAAAGGAGTGGGAATTGGCTCCGGTGCCCGTCAGTGG
GCAGAGCGCACATCGCCCACAGTCCCCGAGAAGTTGGGGGGAGGGGTCGGCAATTGAACCGGTGCCTAGA
GAAGGTGGCGCGGGGTAAACTGGGAAAGTGATGTCGTGTACTGGCTCCGCCTTTTTCCCGAGGGTGGGGG
AGAACCGTATATAAGTGCAGTAGTCGCCGTGAACGTTCTTTTTCGCAACGGGTTTGCCGCCAGAACACAG
GTAAGTGCCGTGTGTGGTTCCCGCGGGCCTGGCCTCTTTACGGGTTATGGCCCTTGCGTGCCTTGAATTA
CTTCCACCTGGCTGCAGTACGTGATTCTTGATCCCGAGCTTCGGGTTGGAAGTGGGTGGGAGAGTTCGAG
GCCTTGCGCTTAAGGAGCCCCTTCGCCTCGTGCTTGAGTTGAGGCCTGGCCTGGGCGCTGGGGCCGCCGC
GTGCGAATCTGGTGGCACCTTCGCGCCTGTCTCGCTGCTTTCGATAAGTCTCTAGCCATTTAAAATTTTT
GATGACCTGCTGCGACGCTTTTTTTCTGGCAAGATAGTCTTGTAAATGCGGGCCAAGATCTGCACACTGG
TATTTCGGTTTTTGGGGCCGCGGGCGGCGACGGGGCCCGTGCGTCCCAGCGCACATGTTCGGCGAGGCGG
GGCCTGCGAGCGCGGCCACCGAGAATCGGACGGGGGTAGTCTCAAGCTGGCCGGCCTGCTCTGGTGCCTG
GCCTCGCGCCGCCGTGTATCGCCCCGCCCTGGGCGGCAAGGCTGGCCCGGTCGGCACCAGTTGCGTGAGC
GGAAAGATGGCCGCTTCCCGGCCCTGCTGCAGGGAGCTCAAAATGGAGGACGCGGCGCTCGGGAGAGCGG
GCGGGTGAGTCACCCACACAAAGGAAAAGGGCCTTTCCGTCCTCAGCCGTCGCTTCATGTGACTCCACGG
AGTACCGGGCGCCGTCCAGGCACCTCGATTAGTTCTCGAGCTTTTGGAGTACGTCGTCTTTAGGTTGGGG
GGAGGGGTTTTATGCGATGGAGTTTCCCCACACTGAGTGGGTGGAGACTGAAGTTAGGCCAGCTTGGCAC
TTGATGTAATTCTCCTTGGAATTTGCCCTTTTTGAGTTTGGATCTTGGTTCATTCTCAAGCCTCAGACAG
TGGTTCAAAGTTTTTTTCTTCCATTTCAGGTGTCGTGAGGCTAGCACCGCCACCATGGAACAATCTAATG
ATTCATTAAGAGTCAACCATAATGACGGTGAAGAGTCAAAAACCAGTGCTCAAGTATTTGAGCATCTAAT
CTGTATGGACTCCAGGGATTCTTCCTTTGGACAAAATGATTCTCCTACAGTTTTGCCCATCACTACTCGT
GAAGCAAATAATTCACTCATATCACAGAATATACCAGGGCCCCTGACTCAGACACAGACTCTTTCTGCAG
AGCAATTCCATCTAGTGGACCAAAATGGGCAGGCTATTCAATATGAACTTCAGTCATTGGGGGAATCCAA
TGCACAAATGATGATCGTTGCCAGCCCAACAGAAAATGGACAGGTACTTCGTGTAATTCCACCTACCCAG
ACAGGAATGGCACAAGTGATTATACCTCAGGGGCAACTTGTGGATGTGAATAGTCCTCGGGATGTCCCTG
AAGAGAAACCCAGTAACAGAAACTTACCAACTGTAAGAGTGGATACTCTAGCAGACAATACCAGCAATTA
CATTCTTCATCCTCAAACATCCTTCCCATTGCCCAAAAAGTCAGTGACCGGAATGCTGGAAGAACCCCTT
CTGGGGCCTCTTCAGCCACTTTCTTCTAATACACCTATATGGGCCTGCCGTCTTAGGAGCTGTGAGAAAA
TTGGAGATTCATACCGTGGCTACTGTGTAAGTGAGACTGAATTAGAAAGTGTCCTAACATTTCACAAGCA
GCAAACACAGAGTGTTTGGGGGACCCGTCAGTCTCCAAGCCCAGCCAAGCCTGCTACACGCTTGATGTGG
AAATCCCAGTATGTTCCATATGATGGAATCCCATTTGTTAATGCAGGGAGTAGAGCTGTGGTAATGGAGT
GTCAGTATGGGCCAAGAAGAAAAGGTTTCCAGTTAAAAAAAGTCAGTGAGCAGGAAAGCAGGTCTTGTCA
GCTCTACAAAGCCACTTGTCCAGCTCGGATTTACATTAAAAAGGTACAGAAGTTTCCTGAATATAGAGTT
CCTACAGACCCCAAAATTGACAAGAAAATTATCAGAATGGAGCAGGAGAAAGCTTTTAACATGCTAAAGA
AGAACTTGGTAGATGCTGGTGGTGTTCTTAGGTGGTATGTACAGTTACCTACACAGCAAGCTCATCAGTA
TCATGAATTAGAGACTCCCTGCCTCACTTTGTCACCTTCTCCTTTTCCTGTGTCTTCTCTTGAAGAAGAG
GAAACTGCAGTTAGAGATGAGAATTGTGCATTACCCTCACGTTTACATCCTCAAGTAGCACATAAGATTC
AAGAATTAGTATCACAGGGAATAGAACAAGTGTATGCAGTAAGGAAACAGCTAAGAAAATTTGTGGAAAG
GGAACTGTTCAAACCCGATGAGGTACCTGAAAGACATAATTTATCTTTTTTTCCAACTGTAAATGATATA
AAAAATCACATCCATGAGGTACAGAAATCCTTGAGAAATGGAGATACGGTATATAACTCAGAGATTATTC
CAGCAACGCTTCAATGGACTACAGACAGTGGGAATATTCTCAAAGAGACCATGACAGTTACATTTGCAGA
AGGAAATTCACCAGGAGAATCAATTACCACCAAAGTGGAAACAAATCAGACCAGGGGTTCTTTGTCTCCT
GAGCCAACCCACTTGCTCTCCTCACTCTCCTCATTTCAGCCCAAAATATTTACACAACTACAGGGTTTGC
AGTTACAACCAAGGTACACCTCTCCTGATGAATCACCAGCTGTGGTATCAGTAAATAACCAGCCGTCCTC
TAGTCCTTCAGGACTTCTGGATACAATAGGAAGTGCTGTAATGAATAATAATTCTCTACTGCTTGGTCAA
AGTCATAGCCTTCAAAGAGATACATGCTTAACCCAAAACAATAGTACTGCCTCCACCATGGGTAACCTTC
CAGAACCAGATCAAAATCTAGTTGCAATGGACGAGCTGGTAGAAGTTGGAGATGTTGAGGATACAGGGAA
TCTGGAAGGAACTGTTCATCGGATTCTGTTGGGAGATGTGCAGACTATTCCAATACAGATTATAGACAAC
CACTCAGCTCTTATTGAAGAAAATCCAGAAAGTACCATTTCTGTGAGCCAAGTTAAACAAGAACCCAAAG
AACCAGCATTGTCTATGGAAGCAAAAAAAACTGTGGACTATAAGAAATTATCTGCTACATAGTAATGAAC
TAGTCCGTAACTTGAAAGTATTTCGATTTCTTGGCTTTATATATCTTGTGGAAAGGACGAACTCTACCAC
TCCATTCCACTGCCACGCGTTAAGTCGACAATCAACCTCTGGATTACAAAATTTGTGAAAGATTGACTGG
TATTCTTAACTATGTTGCTCCTTTTACGCTATGTGGATACGCTGCTTTAATGCCTTTGTATCATGCTATT
GCTTCCCGTATGGCTTTCATTTTCTCCTCCTTGTATAAATCCTGGTTGCTGTCTCTTTATGAGGAGTTGT
GGCCCGTTGTCAGGCAACGTGGCGTGGTGTGCACTGTGTTTGCTGACGCAACCCCCACTGGTTGGGGCAT
TGCCACCACCTGTCAGCTCCTTTCCGGGACTTTCGCTTTCCCCCTCCCTATTGCCACGGCGGAACTCATC
GCCGCCTGCCTTGCCCGCTGCTGGACAGGGGCTCGGCTGTTGGGCACTGACAATTCCGTGGTGTTGTCGG
GGAAATCATCGTCCTTTCCTTGGCTGCTCGCCTGTGTTGCCACCTGGATTCTGCGCGGGACGTCCTTCTG
CTACGTCCCTTCGGCCCTCAATCCAGCGGACCTTCCTTCCCGCGGCCTGCTGCCGGCTCTGCGGCCTCTT
CCGCGTCTTCGCCTTCGCCCTCAGACGAGTCGGATCTCCCTTTGGGCCGCCTCCCCGCGTCGACTTTAAG
ACCAATGACTTACAAGGCAGCTGTAGATCTTAGCCACTTTTTAAAAGAAAAGGGGGGACTGGAAGGGCTA
ATTCACTCCCAACGAAGACAAGATCTGCTTTTTGCTTGTACTGGGTCTCTCTGGTTAGACCAGATCTGAG
CCTGGGAGCTCTCTGGCTAACTAGGGAACCCACTGCTTAAGCCTCAATAAAGCTTGCCTTGAGTGCTTCA
AGTAGTGTGTGCCCGTCTGTTGTGTGACTCTGGTAACTAGAGATCCCTCAGACCCTTTTAGTCAGTGTGG
AAAATCTCTAGCAGTACGTATAGTAGTTCATGTCATCTTATTATTCAGTATTTATAACTTGCAAAGAAAT
GAATATCAGAGAGTGAGAGGAACTTGTTTATTGCAGCTTATAATGGTTACAAATAAAGCAATAGCATCAC
AAATTTCACAAATAAAGCATTTTTTTCACTGCATTCTAGTTGTGGTTTGTCCAAACTCATCAATGTATCT
TATCATGTCTGGCTCTAGCTATCCCGCCCCTAACTCCGCCCATCCCGCCCCTAACTCCGCCCAGTTCCGC
CCATTCTCCGCCCCATGGCTGACTAATTTTTTTTATTTATGCAGAGGCCGAGGCCGCCTCGGCCTCTGAG
CTATTCCAGAAGTAGTGAGGAGGCTTTTTTGGAGGCCTAGGGACGTACCCAATTCGCCCTATAGTGAGTC
GTATTACGCGCGCTCACTGGCCGTCGTTTTACAACGTCGTGACTGGGAAAACCCTGGCGTTACCCAACTT
AATCGCCTTGCAGCACATCCCCCTTTCGCCAGCTGGCGTAATAGCGAAGAGGCCCGCACCGATCGCCCTT
CCCAACAGTTGCGCAGCCTGAATGGCGAATGGG
[124 nt withheld, positions 7874-7997]
C
[91 nt withheld, positions 7999-8089]
A
[49 nt withheld, positions 8091-8139]
CCTTTGACGTTGGAGTCCACGTTCTTT
[37 nt withheld, positions 8167-8203]
ACCCTATCTCGGTCTATTCTTTTGATTTATAAGGGATTTTGCCGATTTCGGCCTATTGGTTAAAAAATGA
GCTGATTTAACAAAAATTTAACGCGAATTTTAACAAAATATTAACGCTTACAATTTAGGTGGCACTTTTC
GGGGAAATGTGCGCGGAACCCCTATTTGTTTATTTTTCTAAATACATTCAAATATGTATCCGCTCATGAG
ACAATAACCCTGATAAATGCTTCAATAATATTGAAAAAGGAAGAGTATGAGTATTCAACATTTCCGTGTC
GCCCTTATTCCCTTTTTTGCGGCATTTTGCCTTCCTGTTTTTGCTCACCCAGAAACGCTGGTGAAAGTAA
AAGATGCTGAAGATCAGTTGGGTGCACGAGTGGGTTACATCGAACTGGATCTCAACAGCGGTAAGATCCT
TGAGAGTTTTCGCCCCGAAGAACGTTTTCCAATGATGAGCACTTTTAAAGTTCTGCTATGTGGCGCGGTA
TTATCCCGTATTGACGCCGGGCAAGAGCAACTCGGTCGCCGCATACACTATTCTCAGAATGACTTGGTTG
AGTACTCACCAGTCACAGAAAAGCATCTTACGGATGGCATGACAGTAAGAGAATTATGCAGTGCTGCCAT
AACCATGAGTGATAACACTGCGGCCAACTTACTTCTGACAACGATCGGAGGACCGAAGGAGCTAACCGCT
TTTTTGCACAACATGGGGGATCATGTAACTCGCCTTGATCGTTGGGAACCGGAGCTGAATGAAGCCATAC
CAAACGACGAGCGTGACACCACGATGCCTGTAGCAATGGCAACAACGTTGCGCAAACTATTAACTGGCGA
ACTACTTACTCTAGCTTCCCGGCAACAATTAATAGACTGGATGGAGGCGGATAAAGTTGCAGGACCACTT
CTGCGCTCGGCCCTTCCGGCTGGCTGGTTTATTGCTGATAAATCTGGAGCCGGTGAGCGTGGGTCTCGCG
GTATCATTGCAGCACTGGGGCCAGATGGTAAGCCCTCCCGTATCGTAGTTATCTACACGACGGGGAGTCA
GGCAACTATGGATGAACGAAATAGACAGATCGCTGAGATAGGTGCCTCACTGATTAAGCATTGGTAACTG
TCAGACCAAGTTTACTCATATATACTTTAGATTGATTTAAAACTTCATTTTTAATTTAAAAGGATCTAGG
TGAAGATCCTTTTTGATAATCTCATGACCAAAATCCCTTAACGTGAGTTTTCGTTCCACTGAGCGTCAGA
CCCCGTAGAAAAGATCAAAGGATCTTCTTGAGATCCTTTTTTTCTGCGCGTAATCTGCTGCTTGCAAACA
AAAAAACCACCGCTACCAGCGGTGGTTTGTTTGCCGGATCAAGAGCTACCAACTCTTTTTCCGAAGGTAA
CTGGCTTCAGCAGAGCGCAGATACCAAATACTGTTCTTCTAGTGTAGCCGTAGTTAGGCCACCACTTCAA
GAACTCTGTAGCACCGCCTACATACCTCGCTCTGCTAATCCTGTTACCAGTGGCTGCTGCCAGTGGCGAT
AAGTCGTGTCTTACCGGGTTGGACTCAAGACGATAGTTACCGGATAAGGCGCAGCGGTCGGGCTGAACGG
GGGGTTCGTGCACACAGCCCAGCTTGGAGCGAACGACCTACACCGAACTGAGATACCTACAGCGTGAGCT
ATGAGAAAGCGCCACGCTTCCCGAAGGGAGAAAGGCGGACAGGTATCCGGTAAGCGGCAGGGTCGGAACA
GGAGAGCGCACGAGGGAGCTTCCAGGGGGAAACGCCTGGTATCTTTATAGTCCTGTCGGGTTTCGCCACC
TCTGACTTGAGCGTCGATTTTTGTGATGCTCGTCAGGGGGGCGGAGCCTATGGAAAAACGCCAGCAACGC
GGCCTTTTTACGGTTCCTGGCCTTTTGCTGGCCTTTTGCTCACATGTTCTTTCCTGCGTTATCCCCTGAT
TCTGTGGATAACCGTATTACCGCCTTTGAGTGAGCTGATACCGCTCGCCGCAGCCGAACGACCGAGCGCA
GCGAGTCAGTGAGCGAGGAAGCGGAAGAGCGCCCAATACGCAAACCGCCTCTCCCCGCGCGTTGGCCGAT
TCATTAATGCAGCTGGCACGACAGGTTTCCCGACTGGAAAGCGGGCAGTGAGCGCAACGCAATTAATGTG
AGTTAGCTCACTCATTAGGCACCCCAGGCTTTACACTTTATGCTTCCGGCTCGTATGTTGTGTGGAATTG
TGAGCGGATAACAATTTCACACAGGAAACAGCTATGACCATGATTACGCCAAGCGCGCAATTAACCCTCA
CTAAAGGGAACAAAAGCTGGAGCTGCAAGC
