>Addgene plasmid #142734 | TFORF1133 | depositor partial sequence | sequence record 280340 | Insert
ACCGCCACCATGGAACAATCTAATGATTCATTAAGAGTCAACCATAATGACGGTGAAGAGTCAAAAACCA
GTGCTCAAGTATTTGAGCATCTAATCTGTATGGACTCCAGGGATTCTTCCTTTGGACAAAATGATTCTCC
TACAGTTTTGCCCATCACTACTCGTGAAGCAAATAATTCACTCATATCACAGAATATACCAGGGCCCCTG
ACTCAGACACAGACTCTTTCTGCAGAGCAATTCCATCTAGTGGACCAAAATGGGCAGGCTATTCAATATG
AACTTCAGTCATTGGGGGAATCCAATGCACAAATGATGATCGTTGCCAGCCCAACAGAAAATGGACAGGT
ACTTCGTGTAATTCCACCTACCCAGACAGGAATGGCACAAGTGATTATACCTCAGGGGCAACTTGTGGAT
GTGAATAGTCCTCGGGATGTCCCTGAAGAGAAACCCAGTAACAGAAACTTACCAACTGTAAGAGTGGATA
CTCTAGCAGACAATACCAGCAATTACATTCTTCATCCTCAAACATCCTTCCCATTGCCCAAAAAGTCAGT
GACCGGAATGCTGGAAGAACCCCTTCTGGGGCCTCTTCAGCCACTTTCTTCTAATACACCTATATGGGCC
TGCCGTCTTAGGAGCTGTGAGAAAATTGGAGATTCATACCGTGGCTACTGTGTAAGTGAGACTGAATTAG
AAAGTGTCCTAACATTTCACAAGCAGCAAACACAGAGTGTTTGGGGGACCCGTCAGTCTCCAAGCCCAGC
CAAGCCTGCTACACGCTTGATGTGGAAATCCCAGTATGTTCCATATGATGGAATCCCATTTGTTAATGCA
GGGAGTAGAGCTGTGGTAATGGAGTGTCAGTATGGGCCAAGAAGAAAAGGTTTCCAGTTAAAAAAAGTCA
GTGAGCAGGAAAGCAGGTCTTGTCAGCTCTACAAAGCCACTTGTCCAGCTCGGATTTACATTAAAAAGGT
ACAGAAGTTTCCTGAATATAGAGTTCCTACAGACCCCAAAATTGACAAGAAAATTATCAGAATGGAGCAG
GAGAAAGCTTTTAACATGCTAAAGAAGAACTTGGTAGATGCTGGTGGTGTTCTTAGGTGGTATGTACAGT
TACCTACACAGCAAGCTCATCAGTATCATGAATTAGAGACTCCCTGCCTCACTTTGTCACCTTCTCCTTT
TCCTGTGTCTTCTCTTGAAGAAGAGGAAACTGCAGTTAGAGATGAGAATTGTGCATTACCCTCACGTTTA
CATCCTCAAGTAGCACATAAGATTCAAGAATTAGTATCACAGGGAATAGAACAAGTGTATGCAGTAAGGA
AACAGCTAAGAAAATTTGTGGAAAGGGAACTGTTCAAACCCGATGAGGTACCTGAAAGACATAATTTATC
TTTTTTTCCAACTGTAAATGATATAAAAAATCACATCCATGAGGTACAGAAATCCTTGAGAAATGGAGAT
ACGGTATATAACTCAGAGATTATTCCAGCAACGCTTCAATGGACTACAGACAGTGGGAATATTCTCAAAG
AGACCATGACAGTTACATTTGCAGAAGGAAATTCACCAGGAGAATCAATTACCACCAAAGTGGAAACAAA
TCAGACCAGGGGTTCTTTGTCTCCTGAGCCAACCCACTTGCTCTCCTCACTCTCCTCATTTCAGCCCAAA
ATATTTACACAACTACAGGGTTTGCAGTTACAACCAAGGTACACCTCTCCTGATGAATCACCAGCTGTGG
TATCAGTAAATAACCAGCCGTCCTCTAGTCCTTCAGGACTTCTGGATACAATAGGAAGTGCTGTAATGAA
TAATAATTCTCTACTGCTTGGTCAAAGTCATAGCCTTCAAAGAGATACATGCTTAACCCAAAACAATAGT
ACTGCCTCCACCATGGGTAACCTTCCAGAACCAGATCAAAATCTAGTTGCAATGGACGAGCTGGTAGAAG
TTGGAGATGTTGAGGATACAGGGAATCTGGAAGGAACTGTTCATCGGATTCTGTTGGGAGATGTGCAGAC
TATTCCAATACAGATTATAGACAACCACTCAGCTCTTATTGAAGAAAATCCAGAAAGTACCATTTCTGTG
AGCCAAGTTAAACAAGAACCCAAAGAACCAGCATTGTCTATGGAAGCAAAAAAAACTGTGGACTATAAGA
AATTATCTGCTACATAGTAATGAACTAGTCCGTAACTTGAAAGTATTTCGATTTCTTGGCTTTATATATC
TTGTGGAAAGGACGAACTCTACCACTCCATTCCACTGCC
