>Addgene plasmid #142734 | TFORF1133 | depositor partial sequence | sequence record 280341 | Barcode
ACTCTACCACTCCATTCCACTGCC
